Addgene plasmid #219246: SFFV-TFEB-Brd 313
Purpose: Transcription factor TFEB with a specific barcode assigned.
Depositing lab: Filipe Pereira. Depositing organization: Center for Neuroscience and Cell Biology, University of Coimbra. Publication: A combinatorial transcription factor screening platform for immune cell reprogramming. Kurochkin I, Altman AR, Caiado I, Pertiga-Cabral D, Halitzki E, Minaeva M, Zimmermannova O, Henriques-Oliveira L, Klein D, Nair M, Oliveira D, Cajal LR, Knittel R, Feick C, Ringner M, Martin M, Cirovic B, Pires CF, Rosa FF, Sitnicka E, Theis FJ, Pereira CF. Cell Syst. 2026 Jan 21;17(1):101457. doi: 10.1016/j.cels.2025.101457. Epub 2026 Jan 14. PubMed 41539305.
Backbone
  Vector backbone: SFFV-MCS
  Backbone size w/o insert (bp): 6638
  Vector type: Lentiviral
Growth in bacteria
  Bacterial resistance: Ampicillin, 100 μg/mL
  Growth temperature: 37°C
  Growth strain: NEB Stable
  Copy number: High Copy
Gene/Insert
  Gene/Insert name: TFEB
  Species: H. sapiens (human)
  Insert size (bp): 1431
  Entrez Gene: TFEB (a.k.a. ALPHATFEB, BHLHE35, TCFEB)
  Promoter: The spleen focus-forming virus (SFFV) promoter
  Cloning method: Restriction Enzyme; 5′ cloning site Bsp119I (not destroyed); 3′ cloning site BstHI (not destroyed)
Terms and licenses: Academic/Nonprofit Terms; Industry Terms: Not Available to Industry
Depositor comments: Barcode sequence cloned into XbaI restriction site. Design of plasmid is as follows: SFFV-[TF sequence]-WPRE-[Barcode sequence].
How to cite: SFFV-TFEB-Brd 313 was a gift from Filipe Pereira (Addgene plasmid # 219246 ; http://n2t.net/addgene:219246 ; RRID:Addgene_219246)
