[The description below was written by a language model from this plasmid's Addgene catalogue record and pLannotate feature annotations shown in this document.]
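Description:
SFFV-TFEB-Brd 313 is a third-generation-style, self-inactivating HIV-1 lentiviral transfer plasmid built on the SFFV-MCS backbone, carrying the human transcription factor TFEB together with a construct-specific barcode. It is maintained in E. coli through a high-copy ColE1/pUC-type origin and selected with ampicillin via the β-lactamase gene. An f1 origin, lac promoter/operator remnants, a lacZα fragment and flanking T3 and T7 promoters are carried over from the cloning-vector scaffold. No mammalian selection marker or fluorescent reporter is annotated.

The viral cassette begins with an RSV promoter fused to a truncated 5' LTR, which drives Tat-independent production of genomic RNA in packaging cells. This is followed by the Ψ packaging signal with a partial gag region, the Rev response element for nuclear export of unspliced RNA, and the cPPT/CTS that aids nuclear import of the preintegration complex. Internally, the spleen focus-forming virus (SFFV) promoter, which is strongly active in haematopoietic cells, drives the TFEB open reading frame cloned between retained restriction sites in the polylinker. TFEB is an E-box-binding MiT/TFE family factor that regulates lysosomal biogenesis, autophagy and immune responses. A WPRE downstream enhances transcript stability and expression. According to the depositor, the barcode was inserted at an XbaI site after the WPRE, so it should lie within the expressed transcript upstream of the ΔU3 3' LTR, although it is not annotated in the feature table. An SV40 poly(A) signal and SV40 origin follow the 3' LTR.

The plasmid belongs to a barcoded transcription factor collection used for combinatorial screening in immune cell reprogramming, in which the barcode identifies the delivered factor.
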