Features (pLannotate 1.2.2; 29 found; start..end, strand, type, name):
     94..112     -  promoter       T7 promoter: promoter for bacteriophage T7 RNA polymerase
    120..275     +  CDS            lacZα (fragment): LacZα fragment of β-galactosidase; lacZ fragment
    280..708     +  rep_origin     f1 ori (sequence partly withheld): f1 bacteriophage origin of replication; arrow indicates direction of (+) strand synthesis
    761..865     +  promoter       AmpR promoter: bla
    866..1726    +  CDS            AmpR: β-lactamase; bla; confers resistance to ampicillin, carbenicillin, and related antibiotics
   1897..2485    +  rep_origin     ori: high-copy-number ColE1/pMB1/pBR322/pUC origin of replication
   2668..2760    +  CDS            lacI (fragment): lac repressor; lacI; The lac repressor binds to the lac operator to inhibit transcription in E. coli. This inhibition can be relieved by adding lactose or isopropyl-β-D-thiogalactopyranoside (IPTG).
   2773..2794    +  protein_bind   CAP binding site: CAP binding activates transcription in the presence of cAMP. E. coli catabolite activator protein
   2809..2839    +  promoter       lac promoter: promoter for the E. coli lac operon
   2847..2863    +  protein_bind   lac operator: The lac repressor binds to the lac operator to inhibit transcription in E. coli. This inhibition can be relieved by adding lactose or isopropyl-β-D-thiogalactopyranoside (IPTG). lac repressor encoded by lacI
   2908..2926    +  promoter       T3 promoter: promoter for bacteriophage T3 RNA polymerase
   2954..3180    +  promoter       RSV promoter: Rous sarcoma virus enhancer/promoter
   3181..3361    +  LTR            5' LTR (truncated): truncated 5' long terminal repeat (LTR) from HIV-1
   3408..3533    +  misc_feature   HIV-1 Ψ: packaging signal of human immunodeficiency virus type 1
   3517..3880    +  CDS            HIV-1 gag (fragment): gag protein from human immunodeficiency virus 1; gag
   4026..4259    +  misc_feature   RRE: The Rev response element (RRE) of HIV-1 allows for Rev-dependent mRNA export from the nucleus to the cytoplasm.
   4636..4736    +  CDS            Rev (fragment): human immunodeficiency virus 1 (HIV-1) Rev protein; rev; enhances nuclear export of unspliced and incompletely spliced viral mRNAs
   4755..4872    +  misc_feature   cPPT/CTS: central polypurine tract and central termination sequence of HIV-1
   4906..5307    +  promoter       SFFV promoter: spleen focus-forming virus long terminal repeat (LTR) promoter
   5317..5340    +  misc_feature   MCS (fragment): pBluescript multiple cloning site
   5365..6792    +  CDS            TFEB: TFEB_HUMAN - Also known as BHLHE35. Experimental evidence at protein level: Swiss-Prot protein existence level 1. Transcription factor that acts as a master regulator of lysosomal biogenesis, autophagy, lysosomal exocytosis, lipid catabolism, energy metabolism and immune response (PubMed:21617040, PubMed:22576015, PubMed:22343943, PubMed:22692423, PubMed:30120233, PubMed:31672913). Specifically recognizes and binds E-box sequences (5'-CANNTG-3'); efficient DNA-binding requires dimerization with itself or with another MiT/TFE family member such as TFE3 or MITF (PubMed:1748288, PubMed:19556463,
   6803..6828    +  misc_feature   MCS (fragment): pBluescript multiple cloning site
   6828..6887    +  CDS            S (fragment): HBSAG_WHV6 - Experimental evidence at transcript level: Swiss-Prot protein existence level 2. The middle envelope protein plays an important role in the budding of the virion. It is involved in the induction of budding in a nucleocapsid independent way. In this process the majority of envelope proteins bud to form subviral lipoprotein particles of 22 nm of diameter that do not contain a nucleocapsid (By similarity). From Woodchuck hepatitis B virus (isolate w64/pWS23) (WHV).
   7019..7422    +  misc_feature   WPRE: woodchuck hepatitis virus posttranscriptional regulatory element
   7480..7539    +  CDS            nef (fragment): NEF_HV1Z2 - Experimental evidence at protein level: Swiss-Prot protein existence level 1. Extracellular Nef protein targets CD4(+) T-lymphocytes for apoptosis by interacting with CXCR4 surface receptors. From Human immunodeficiency virus type 1 group M subtype D (isolate Z2/CDC-Z34) (HIV-1).
   7541..7774    +  LTR            3' LTR (ΔU3): self-inactivating 3' long terminal repeat (LTR) from HIV-1
   7846..7967    +  polyA_signal   SV40 poly(A) signal: SV40 polyadenylation signal
   7986..8007    +  rep_origin     SV40 ori (fragment): SV40 origin of replication
   8007..73      +  rep_origin     SV40 ori (across the origin): SV40 origin of replication
>Addgene plasmid #219246 | SFFV-TFEB-Brd 313 | addgene full sequence | sequence record 449010 | Addgene NGS Result
ATTTATGCAGAGGCCGAGGCCGCCTCGGCCTCTGAGCTATTCCAGAAGTAGTGAGGAGGCTTTTTTGGAG
GCCTAGGGACGTACCCAATTCGCCCTATAGTGAGTCGTATTACGCGCGCTCACTGGCCGTCGTTTTACAA
CGTCGTGACTGGGAAAACCCTGGCGTTACCCAACTTAATCGCCTTGCAGCACATCCCCCTTTCGCCAGCT
GGCGTAATAGCGAAGAGGCCCGCACCGATCGCCCTTCCCAACAGTTGCGCAGCCTGAATGGCGAATGGG
[124 nt withheld, positions 280-403]
C
[91 nt withheld, positions 405-495]
A
[49 nt withheld, positions 497-545]
CCTTTGACGTTGGAGTCCACGTTCTTT
[37 nt withheld, positions 573-609]
ACCCTATCTCGGTCTATTCTTTTGATTTATAAGGGATTTTGCCGATTTCGGCCTATTGGTTAAAAAATGA
GCTGATTTAACAAAAATTTAACGCGAATTTTAACAAAATATTAACGCTTACAATTTAGGTGGCACTTTTC
GGGGAAATGTGCGCGGAACCCCTATTTGTTTATTTTTCTAAATACATTCAAATATGTATCCGCTCATGAG
ACAATAACCCTGATAAATGCTTCAATAATATTGAAAAAGGAAGAGTATGAGTATTCAACATTTCCGTGTC
GCCCTTATTCCCTTTTTTGCGGCATTTTGCCTTCCTGTTTTTGCTCACCCAGAAACGCTGGTGAAAGTAA
AAGATGCTGAAGATCAGTTGGGTGCACGAGTGGGTTACATCGAACTGGATCTCAACAGCGGTAAGATCCT
TGAGAGTTTTCGCCCCGAAGAACGTTTTCCAATGATGAGCACTTTTAAAGTTCTGCTATGTGGCGCGGTA
TTATCCCGTATTGACGCCGGGCAAGAGCAACTCGGTCGCCGCATACACTATTCTCAGAATGACTTGGTTG
AGTACTCACCAGTCACAGAAAAGCATCTTACGGATGGCATGACAGTAAGAGAATTATGCAGTGCTGCCAT
AACCATGAGTGATAACACTGCGGCCAACTTACTTCTGACAACGATCGGAGGACCGAAGGAGCTAACCGCT
TTTTTGCACAACATGGGGGATCATGTAACTCGCCTTGATCGTTGGGAACCGGAGCTGAATGAAGCCATAC
CAAACGACGAGCGTGACACCACGATGCCTGTAGCAATGGCAACAACGTTGCGCAAACTATTAACTGGCGA
ACTACTTACTCTAGCTTCCCGGCAACAATTAATAGACTGGATGGAGGCGGATAAAGTTGCAGGACCACTT
CTGCGCTCGGCCCTTCCGGCTGGCTGGTTTATTGCTGATAAATCTGGAGCCGGTGAGCGTGGGTCTCGCG
GTATCATTGCAGCACTGGGGCCAGATGGTAAGCCCTCCCGTATCGTAGTTATCTACACGACGGGGAGTCA
GGCAACTATGGATGAACGAAATAGACAGATCGCTGAGATAGGTGCCTCACTGATTAAGCATTGGTAACTG
TCAGACCAAGTTTACTCATATATACTTTAGATTGATTTAAAACTTCATTTTTAATTTAAAAGGATCTAGG
TGAAGATCCTTTTTGATAATCTCATGACCAAAATCCCTTAACGTGAGTTTTCGTTCCACTGAGCGTCAGA
CCCCGTAGAAAAGATCAAAGGATCTTCTTGAGATCCTTTTTTTCTGCGCGTAATCTGCTGCTTGCAAACA
AAAAAACCACCGCTACCAGCGGTGGTTTGTTTGCCGGATCAAGAGCTACCAACTCTTTTTCCGAAGGTAA
CTGGCTTCAGCAGAGCGCAGATACCAAATACTGTTCTTCTAGTGTAGCCGTAGTTAGGCCACCACTTCAA
GAACTCTGTAGCACCGCCTACATACCTCGCTCTGCTAATCCTGTTACCAGTGGCTGCTGCCAGTGGCGAT
AAGTCGTGTCTTACCGGGTTGGACTCAAGACGATAGTTACCGGATAAGGCGCAGCGGTCGGGCTGAACGG
GGGGTTCGTGCACACAGCCCAGCTTGGAGCGAACGACCTACACCGAACTGAGATACCTACAGCGTGAGCT
ATGAGAAAGCGCCACGCTTCCCGAAGGGAGAAAGGCGGACAGGTATCCGGTAAGCGGCAGGGTCGGAACA
GGAGAGCGCACGAGGGAGCTTCCAGGGGGAAACGCCTGGTATCTTTATAGTCCTGTCGGGTTTCGCCACC
TCTGACTTGAGCGTCGATTTTTGTGATGCTCGTCAGGGGGGCGGAGCCTATGGAAAAACGCCAGCAACGC
GGCCTTTTTACGGTTCCTGGCCTTTTGCTGGCCTTTTGCTCACATGTTCTTTCCTGCGTTATCCCCTGAT
TCTGTGGATAACCGTATTACCGCCTTTGAGTGAGCTGATACCGCTCGCCGCAGCCGAACGACCGAGCGCA
GCGAGTCAGTGAGCGAGGAAGCGGAAGAGCGCCCAATACGCAAACCGCCTCTCCCCGCGCGTTGGCCGAT
TCATTAATGCAGCTGGCACGACAGGTTTCCCGACTGGAAAGCGGGCAGTGAGCGCAACGCAATTAATGTG
AGTTAGCTCACTCATTAGGCACCCCAGGCTTTACACTTTATGCTTCCGGCTCGTATGTTGTGTGGAATTG
TGAGCGGATAACAATTTCACACAGGAAACAGCTATGACCATGATTACGCCAAGCGCGCAATTAACCCTCA
CTAAAGGGAACAAAAGCTGGAGCTGCAAGCTTAATGTAGTCTTATGCAATACTCTTGTAGTCTTGCAACA
TGGTAACGATGAGTTAGCAACATGCCTTACAAGGAGAGAAAAAGCACCGTGCATGCCGATTGGTGGAAGT
AAGGTGGTACGATCGTGCCTTATTAGGAAGGCAACAGACGGGTCTGACATGGATTGGACGAACCACTGAA
TTGCCGCATTGCAGAGATATTGTATTTAAGTGCCTAGCTCGATACATAAACGGGTCTCTCTGGTTAGACC
AGATCTGAGCCTGGGAGCTCTCTGGCTAACTAGGGAACCCACTGCTTAAGCCTCAATAAAGCTTGCCTTG
AGTGCTTCAAGTAGTGTGTGCCCGTCTGTTGTGTGACTCTGGTAACTAGAGATCCCTCAGACCCTTTTAG
TCAGTGTGGAAAATCTCTAGCAGTGGCGCCCGAACAGGGACTTGAAAGCGAAAGGGAAACCAGAGGAGCT
CTCTCGACGCAGGACTCGGCTTGCTGAAGCGCGCACGGCAAGAGGCGAGGGGCGGCGACTGGTGAGTACG
CCAAAAATTTTGACTAGCGGAGGCTAGAAGGAGAGAGATGGGTGCGAGAGCGTCAGTATTAAGCGGGGGA
GAATTAGATCGCGATGGGAAAAAATTCGGTTAAGGCCAGGGGGAAAGAAAAAATATAAATTAAAACATAT
AGTATGGGCAAGCAGGGAGCTAGAACGATTCGCAGTTAATCCTGGCCTGTTAGAAACATCAGAAGGCTGT
AGACAAATACTGGGACAGCTACAACCATCCCTTCAGACAGGATCAGAAGAACTTAGATCATTATATAATA
CAGTAGCAACCCTCTATTGTGTGCATCAAAGGATAGAGATAAAAGACACCAAGGAAGCTTTAGACAAGAT
AGAGGAAGAGCAAAACAAAAGTAAGACCACCGCACAGCAAGCGGCCGCTGATCTTCAGACCTGGAGGAGG
AGATATGAGGGACAATTGGAGAAGTGAATTATATAAATATAAAGTAGTAAAAATTGAACCATTAGGAGTA
GCACCCACCAAGGCAAAGAGAAGAGTGGTGCAGAGAGAAAAAAGAGCAGTGGGAATAGGAGCTTTGTTCC
TTGGGTTCTTGGGAGCAGCAGGAAGCACTATGGGCGCAGCGTCAATGACGCTGACGGTACAGGCCAGACA
ATTATTGTCTGGTATAGTGCAGCAGCAGAACAATTTGCTGAGGGCTATTGAGGCGCAACAGCATCTGTTG
CAACTCACAGTCTGGGGCATCAAGCAGCTCCAGGCAAGAATCCTGGCTGTGGAAAGATACCTAAAGGATC
AACAGCTCCTGGGGATTTGGGGTTGCTCTGGAAAACTCATTTGCACCACTGCTGTGCCTTGGAATGCTAG
TTGGAGTAATAAATCTCTGGAACAGATTTGGAATCACACGACCTGGATGGAGTGGGACAGAGAAATTAAC
AATTACACAAGCTTAATACACTCCTTAATTGAAGAATCGCAAAACCAGCAAGAAAAGAATGAACAAGAAT
TATTGGAATTAGATAAATGGGCAAGTTTGTGGAATTGGTTTAACATAACAAATTGGCTGTGGTATATAAA
ATTATTCATAATGATAGTAGGAGGCTTGGTAGGTTTAAGAATAGTTTTTGCTGTACTTTCTATAGTGAAT
AGAGTTAGGCAGGGATATTCACCATTATCGTTTCAGACCCACCTCCCAACCCCGAGGGGACCCGACAGGC
CCGAAGGAATAGAAGAAGAAGGTGGAGAGAGAGACAGAGACAGATCCATTCGATTAGTGAACGGATCTCG
ACGGTATCGGTTAACTTTTAAAAGAAAAGGGGGGATTGGGGGGTACAGTGCAGGGGAAAGAATAGTAGAC
ATAATAGCAACAGACATACAAACTAAAGAATTACAAAAACAAATTACAAAAATTCAAAATTTTATCGATC
ACGAGACTAGCCTCGAGCTGGCTGCAGTAACGCCATTTTGCAAGGCATGGAAAAATACCAAACCAAGAAT
AGAGAAGTTCAGATCAAGGGCGGGTACATGAAAATAGCTAACGTTGGGCCAAACAGGATATCTGCGGTGA
GCAGTTTCGGCCCCGGCCCGGGGCCAAGAACAGATGGTCACCGCAGTTTCGGCCCCGGCCCGAGGCCAAG
AACAGATGGTCCCCAGATATGGCCCAACCCTCAGCAGTTTCTTAAGACCCATCAGATGTTTCCAGGCTCC
CCCAAGGACCTGAAATGACCCTGCGCCTTATTTGAATTAACCAATCAGCCTGCTTCTCGCTTCTGTTCGC
GCGCTTCTGCTTCCCGAGCTCTATAAAAGAGCTCACAACCCCTCACTCGGCGCGCCAGTCCTCCGACAGA
CTGAGTCGGCCGGTCGAATCAAGCTTATCGATACCGTCGACGGATCCGCTAGCCCGCGGTTCGAAATGGC
GTCACGCATAGGGTTGCGCATGCAGCTCATGCGGGAGCAGGCGCAGCAGGAGGAGCAGCGGGAGCGCATG
CAGCAACAGGCTGTCATGCATTACATGCAGCAGCAGCAGCAGCAGCAACAGCAGCAGCTCGGAGGGCCGC
CCACCCCGGCCATCAATACCCCCGTCCACTTCCAGTCGCCACCACCTGTGCCTGGGGAGGTGTTGAAGGT
GCAGTCCTACCTGGAGAATCCCACATCCTACCATCTGCAGCAGTCGCAGCATCAGAAGGTGCGGGAGTAC
CTGTCCGAGACCTATGGGAACAAGTTTGCTGCCCACATCAGCCCAGCCCAGGGCTCTCCGAAACCCCCAC
CAGCCGCCTCCCCAGGGGTGCGAGCTGGACACGTGCTGTCCTCCTCCGCTGGCAACAGTGCTCCCAATAG
CCCCATGGCCATGCTGCACATTGGCTCCAACCCTGAGAGGGAGTTGGATGATGTCATTGACAACATTATG
CGTCTGGACGATGTCCTTGGCTACATCAATCCTGAAATGCAGATGCCCAACACGCTACCCCTGTCCAGCA
GCCACCTGAATGTGTACAGCAGCGACCCCCAGGTCACAGCCTCCCTGGTGGGCGTCACCAGCAGCTCCTG
CCCTGCGGACCTGACCCAGAAGCGAGAGCTCACAGATGCTGAGAGCAGGGCCCTGGCCAAGGAGCGGCAG
AAGAAAGACAATCACAACTTAATTGAAAGGAGACGAAGGTTCAACATCAATGACCGCATCAAGGAGTTGG
GAATGCTGATCCCCAAGGCCAATGACCTGGACGTGCGCTGGAACAAGGGCACCATCCTCAAGGCCTCTGT
GGATTACATCCGGAGGATGCAGAAGGACCTGCAAAAGTCCAGGGAGCTGGAGAACCACTCTCGCCGCCTG
GAGATGACCAACAAGCAGCTCTGGCTCCGTATCCAGGAGCTGGAGATGCAGGCTCGAGTGCACGGCCTCC
CTACCACCTCCCCGTCCGGCATGAACATGGCTGAGCTGGCCCAGCAGGTGGTGAAGCAGGAGCTGCCTAG
CGAAGAGGGCCCAGGGGAGGCCCTGATGCTGGGGGCTGAGGTCCCTGACCCTGAGCCACTGCCAGCTCTG
CCCCCGCAAGCCCCGCTGCCCCTGCCCACCCAGCCACCATCCCCATTCCATCACCTGGACTTCAGCCACA
GCCTGAGCTTTGGGGGCAGGGAGGACGAGGGTCCCCCGGGCTACCCCGAACCCCTGGCGCCGGGGCATGG
CTCCCCATTCCCCAGCCTGTCCAAGAAGGATCTGGACCTCATGCTCCTGGACGACTCACTGCTACCGCTG
GCCTCTGATCCACTTCTGTCCACCATGTCCCCCGAGGCCTCCAAGGCCAGCAGCCGCCGGAGCAGCTTCA
GCATGGAGGAGGGCGATGTGCTGTGAACCGGTCGGATCCCCCGGGCTGCAGGAATTCGAGCATCTTACCG
CCATTTATTCCCATATTTGTTCTGTTTTTCTTGATTTGGGTATACATTTAAATGTTAATAAAACAAAATG
GTGGGGCAATCATTTACATTTTTAGGGATATGTAATTACTAGTTCAGGTGTATTGCCACAAGACAAACAT
GTTAAGAAACTTTCCCGTTATTTACGCTCTGTTCCTGTTAATCAACCTCTGGATTACAAAATTTGTGAAA
GATTGACTGATATTCTTAACTATGTTGCTCCTTTTACGCTGTGTGGATATGCTGCTTTAATGCCTCTGTA
TCATGCTATTGCTTCCCGTACGGCTTTCGTTTTCTCCTCCTTGTATAAATCCTGGTTGCTGTCTCTTTAT
GAGGAGTTGTGGCCCGTTGTCCGTCAACGTGGCGTGGTGTGCTCTGTGTTTGCTGACGCAACCCCCACTG
GCTGGGGCATTGCCACCACCTGTCAACTCCTTTCTGGGACTTTCGCTTTCCCCCTCCCGATCGCCACGGC
AGAACTCATCGCCGCCTGCCTTGCCCGCTGCTGGACAGGGGCTAGGTTGCTGGGCACTGATAATTCCGTG
GTGTTGTCGGGGAAGCTGACGTCCTTTGCAATTCGATATCAAGCTGTACCTTCTAGATGTACATACTTTC
GAGCGCTTCTAGACCAATGACTTACAAGGCAGCTGTAGATCTTAGCCACTTTTTAAAAGAAAAGGGGGGA
CTGGAAGGGCTAATTCACTCCCAACGAAGACAAGATCTGCTTTTTGCTTGTACTGGGTCTCTCTGGTTAG
ACCAGATCTGAGCCTGGGAGCTCTCTGGCTAACTAGGGAACCCACTGCTTAAGCCTCAATAAAGCTTGCC
TTGAGTGCTTCAAGTAGTGTGTGCCCGTCTGTTGTGTGACTCTGGTAACTAGAGATCCCTCAGACCCTTT
TAGTCAGTGTGGAAAATCTCTAGCAGTAGTAGTTCATGTCATCTTATTATTCAGTATTTATAACTTGCAA
AGAAATGAATATCAGAGAGTGAGAGGAACTTGTTTATTGCAGCTTATAATGGTTACAAATAAAGCAATAG
CATCACAAATTTCACAAATAAAGCATTTTTTTCACTGCATTCTAGTTGTGGTTTGTCCAAACTCATCAAT
GTATCTTATCATGTCTGGCTCTAGCTATCCCGCCCCTAACTCCGCCCATCCCGCCCCTAACTCCGCCCAG
TTCCGCCCATTCTCCGCCCCATGGCTGACTAATTTTTTTT
