>Addgene plasmid #219246 | SFFV-TFEB-Brd 313 | depositor partial sequence | sequence record 428218 | TF ORF
ATGGCGTCACGCATAGGGTTGCGCATGCAGCTCATGCGGGAGCAGGCGCAGCAGGAGGAGCAGCGGGAGC
GCATGCAGCAACAGGCTGTCATGCATTACATGCAGCAGCAGCAGCAGCAGCAACAGCAGCAGCTCGGAGG
GCCGCCCACCCCGGCCATCAATACCCCCGTCCACTTCCAGTCGCCACCACCTGTGCCTGGGGAGGTGTTG
AAGGTGCAGTCCTACCTGGAGAATCCCACATCCTACCATCTGCAGCAGTCGCAGCATCAGAAGGTGCGGG
AGTACCTGTCCGAGACCTATGGGAACAAGTTTGCTGCCCACATCAGCCCAGCCCAGGGCTCTCCGAAACC
CCCACCAGCCGCCTCCCCAGGGGTGCGAGCTGGACACGTGCTGTCCTCCTCCGCTGGCAACAGTGCTCCC
AATAGCCCCATGGCCATGCTGCACATTGGCTCCAACCCTGAGAGGGAGTTGGATGATGTCATTGACAACA
TTATGCGTCTGGACGATGTCCTTGGCTACATCAATCCTGAAATGCAGATGCCCAACACGCTACCCCTGTC
CAGCAGCCACCTGAATGTGTACAGCAGCGACCCCCAGGTCACAGCCTCCCTGGTGGGCGTCACCAGCAGC
TCCTGCCCTGCGGACCTGACCCAGAAGCGAGAGCTCACAGATGCTGAGAGCAGGGCCCTGGCCAAGGAGC
GGCAGAAGAAAGACAATCACAACTTAATTGAAAGGAGACGAAGGTTCAACATCAATGACCGCATCAAGGA
GTTGGGAATGCTGATCCCCAAGGCCAATGACCTGGACGTGCGCTGGAACAAGGGCACCATCCTCAAGGCC
TCTGTGGATTACATCCGGAGGATGCAGAAGGACCTGCAAAAGTCCAGGGAGCTGGAGAACCACTCTCGCC
GCCTGGAGATGACCAACAAGCAGCTCTGGCTCCGTATCCAGGAGCTGGAGATGCAGGCTCGAGTGCACGG
CCTCCCTACCACCTCCCCGTCCGGCATGAACATGGCTGAGCTGGCCCAGCAGGTGGTGAAGCAGGAGCTG
CCTAGCGAAGAGGGCCCAGGGGAGGCCCTGATGCTGGGGGCTGAGGTCCCTGACCCTGAGCCACTGCCAG
CTCTGCCCCCGCAAGCCCCGCTGCCCCTGCCCACCCAGCCACCATCCCCATTCCATCACCTGGACTTCAG
CCACAGCCTGAGCTTTGGGGGCAGGGAGGACGAGGGTCCCCCGGGCTACCCCGAACCCCTGGCGCCGGGG
CATGGCTCCCCATTCCCCAGCCTGTCCAAGAAGGATCTGGACCTCATGCTCCTGGACGACTCACTGCTAC
CGCTGGCCTCTGATCCACTTCTGTCCACCATGTCCCCCGAGGCCTCCAAGGCCAGCAGCCGCCGGAGCAG
CTTCAGCATGGAGGAGGGCGATGTGCTGTGA
