>Addgene plasmid #219246 | SFFV-TFEB-Brd 313 | depositor partial sequence | sequence record 428219 | Barcode sequence
TGTACATACTTTCGAGCGCT
